>Addgene plasmid #78031 | CKM gRNA (BRDN0001487098) | addgene full sequence | sequence record 188864 | Addgene Assembled Sequence
CCCGGGTGCAAAGATGGATAAAGTTTTAAACAGAGAGGAATCTTTGCAGCTAATGGACCTTCTAGGTCTT
GAAAGGAGTGGGAATTGGCTCCGGTGCCCGTCAGTGGGCAGAGCGCACATCGCCCACAGTCCCCGAGAAG
TTGGGGGGAGGGGTCGGCAATTGATCCGGTGCCTAGAGAAGGTGGCGCGGGGTAAACTGGGAAAGTGATG
TCGTGTACTGGCTCCGCCTTTTTCCCGAGGGTGGGGGAGAACCGTATATAAGTGCAGTAGTCGCCGTGAA
CGTTCTTTTTCGCAACGGGTTTGCCGCCAGAACACAGGTAAGTGCCGTGTGTGGTTCCCGCGGGCCTGGC
CTCTTTACGGGTTATGGCCCTTGCGTGCCTTGAATTACTTCCACCTGGCTGCAGTACGTGATTCTTGATC
CCGAGCTTCGGGTTGGAAGTGGGTGGGAGAGTTCGAGGCCTTGCGCTTAAGGAGCCCCTTCGCCTCGTGC
TTGAGTTGAGGCCTGGCCTGGGCGCTGGGGCCGCCGCGTGCGAATCTGGTGGCACCTTCGCGCCTGTCTC
GCTGCTTTCGATAAGTCTCTAGCCATTTAAAATTTTTGATGACCTGCTGCGACGCTTTTTTTCTGGCAAG
ATAGTCTTGTAAATGCGGGCCAAGATCTGCACACTGGTATTTCGGTTTTTGGGGCCGCGGGCGGCGACGG
GGCCCGTGCGTCCCAGCGCACATGTTCGGCGAGGCGGGGCCTGCGAGCGCGGCCACCGAGAATCGGACGG
GGGTAGTCTCAAGCTGGCCGGCCTGCTCTGGTGCCTGGCCTCGCGCCGCCGTGTATCGCCCCGCCCTGGG
CGGCAAGGCTGGCCCGGTCGGCACCAGTTGCGTGAGCGGAAAGATGGCCGCTTCCCGGCCCTGCTGCAGG
GAGCTCAAAATGGAGGACGCGGCGCTCGGGAGAGCGGGCGGGTGAGTCACCCACACAAAGGAAAAGGGCC
TTTCCGTCCTCAGCCGTCGCTTCATGTGACTCCACGGAGTACCGGGCGCCGTCCAGGCACCTCGATTAGT
TCTCGAGCTTTTGGAGTACGTCGTCTTTAGGTTGGGGGGAGGGGTTTTATGCGATGGAGTTTCCCCACAC
TGAGTGGGTGGAGACTGAAGTTAGGCCAGCTTGGCACTTGATGTAATTCTCCTTGGAATTTGCCCTTTTT
GAGTTTGGATCTTGGTTCATTCTCAAGCCTCAGACAGTGGTTCAAAGTTTTTTTCTTCCATTTCAGGTGT
CGTGACGTACGGCCACCATGACCGAGTACAAGCCCACGGTGCGCCTCGCCACCCGCGACGACGTCCCCAG
GGCCGTACGCACCCTCGCCGCCGCGTTCGCCGACTACCCCGCCACGCGCCACACCGTCGATCCGGACCGC
CACATCGAGCGGGTCACCGAGCTGCAAGAACTCTTCCTCACGCGCGTCGGGCTCGACATCGGCAAGGTGT
GGGTCGCGGACGACGGCGCCGCCGTGGCGGTCTGGACCACGCCGGAGAGCGTCGAAGCGGGGGCGGTGTT
CGCCGAGATCGGCCCGCGCATGGCCGAGTTGAGCGGTTCCCGGCTGGCCGCGCAGCAACAGATGGAAGGC
CTCCTGGCGCCGCACCGGCCCAAGGAGCCCGCGTGGTTCCTGGCCACCGTCGGAGTCTCGCCCGACCACC
AGGGCAAGGGTCTGGGCAGCGCCGTCGTGCTCCCCGGAGTGGAGGCGGCCGAGCGCGCCGGGGTGCCCGC
CTTCCTGGAGACCTCCGCGCCCCGCAACCTCCCCTTCTACGAGCGGCTCGGCTTCACCGTCACCGCCGAC
GTCGAGGTGCCCGAAGGACCGCGCACCTGGTGCATGACCCGCAAGCCCGGTGCCTGAACGCGTTAAGTCG
ACAATCAACCTCTGGATTACAAAATTTGTGAAAGATTGACTGGTATTCTTAACTATGTTGCTCCTTTTAC
GCTATGTGGATACGCTGCTTTAATGCCTTTGTATCATGCTATTGCTTCCCGTATGGCTTTCATTTTCTCC
TCCTTGTATAAATCCTGGTTGCTGTCTCTTTATGAGGAGTTGTGGCCCGTTGTCAGGCAACGTGGCGTGG
TGTGCACTGTGTTTGCTGACGCAACCCCCACTGGTTGGGGCATTGCCACCACCTGTCAGCTCCTTTCCGG
GACTTTCGCTTTCCCCCTCCCTATTGCCACGGCGGAACTCATCGCCGCCTGCCTTGCCCGCTGCTGGACA
GGGGCTCGGCTGTTGGGCACTGACAATTCCGTGGTGTTGTCGGGGAAATCATCGTCCTTTCCTTGGCTGC
TCGCCTGTGTTGCCACCTGGATTCTGCGCGGGACGTCCTTCTGCTACGTCCCTTCGGCCCTCAATCCAGC
GGACCTTCCTTCCCGCGGCCTGCTGCCGGCTCTGCGGCCTCTTCCGCGTCTTCGCCTTCGCCCTCAGACG
AGTCGGATCTCCCTTTGGGCCGCCTCCCCGCGTCGACTTTAAGACCAATGACTTACAAGGCAGCTGTAGA
TCTTAGCCACTTTTTAAAAGAAAAGGGGGGACTGGAAGGGCTAATTCACTCCCAACGAAGACAAGATCTG
CTTTTTGCTTGTACTGGGTCTCTCTGGTTAGACCAGATCTGAGCCTGGGAGCTCTCTGGCTAACTAGGGA
ACCCACTGCTTAAGCCTCAATAAAGCTTGCCTTGAGTGCTTCAAGTAGTGTGTGCCCGTCTGTTGTGTGA
CTCTGGTAACTAGAGATCCCTCAGACCCTTTTAGTCAGTGTGGAAAATCTCTAGCAGTACGTATAGTAGT
TCATGTCATCTTATTATTCAGTATTTATAACTTGCAAAGAAATGAATATCAGAGAGTGAGAGGAACTTGT
TTATTGCAGCTTATAATGGTTACAAATAAAGCAATAGCATCACAAATTTCACAAATAAAGCATTTTTTTC
ACTGCATTCTAGTTGTGGTTTGTCCAAACTCATCAATGTATCTTATCATGTCTGGCTCTAGCTATCCCGC
CCCTAACTCCGCCCATCCCGCCCCTAACTCCGCCCAGTTCCGCCCATTCTCCGCCCCATGGCTGACTAAT
TTTTTTTATTTATGCAGAGGCCGAGGCCGCCTCGGCCTCTGAGCTATTCCAGAAGTAGTGAGGAGGCTTT
TTTGGAGGCCTAGGGACGTACCCAATTCGCCCTATAGTGAGTCGTATTACGCGCGCTCACTGGCCGTCGT
TTTACAACGTCGTGACTGGGAAAACCCTGGCGTTACCCAACTTAATCGCCTTGCAGCACATCCCCCTTTC
GCCAGCTGGCGTAATAGCGAAGAGGCCCGCACCGATCGCCCTTCCCAACAGTTGCGCAGCCTGAATGGCG
AATGGG
[124 nt withheld, positions 3367-3490]
C
[91 nt withheld, positions 3492-3582]
A
[49 nt withheld, positions 3584-3632]
CCTTTGACGTTGGAGTCCACGTTCTTT
[37 nt withheld, positions 3660-3696]
ACCCTATCTCGGTCTATTCTTTTGATTTATAAGGGATTTTGCCGATTTCGGCCTATTGGTTAAAAAATGA
GCTGATTTAACAAAAATTTAACGCGAATTTTAACAAAATATTAACGCTTACAATTTAGGTGGCACTTTTC
GGGGAAATGTGCGCGGAACCCCTATTTGTTTATTTTTCTAAATACATTCAAATATGTATCCGCTCATGAG
ACAATAACCCTGATAAATGCTTCAATAATATTGAAAAAGGAAGAGTATGAGTATTCAACATTTCCGTGTC
GCCCTTATTCCCTTTTTTGCGGCATTTTGCCTTCCTGTTTTTGCTCACCCAGAAACGCTGGTGAAAGTAA
AAGATGCTGAAGATCAGTTGGGTGCACGAGTGGGTTACATCGAACTGGATCTCAACAGCGGTAAGATCCT
TGAGAGTTTTCGCCCCGAAGAACGTTTTCCAATGATGAGCACTTTTAAAGTTCTGCTATGTGGCGCGGTA
TTATCCCGTATTGACGCCGGGCAAGAGCAACTCGGTCGCCGCATACACTATTCTCAGAATGACTTGGTTG
AGTACTCACCAGTCACAGAAAAGCATCTTACGGATGGCATGACAGTAAGAGAATTATGCAGTGCTGCCAT
AACCATGAGTGATAACACTGCGGCCAACTTACTTCTGACAACGATCGGAGGACCGAAGGAGCTAACCGCT
TTTTTGCACAACATGGGGGATCATGTAACTCGCCTTGATCGTTGGGAACCGGAGCTGAATGAAGCCATAC
CAAACGACGAGCGTGACACCACGATGCCTGTAGCAATGGCAACAACGTTGCGCAAACTATTAACTGGCGA
ACTACTTACTCTAGCTTCCCGGCAACAATTAATAGACTGGATGGAGGCGGATAAAGTTGCAGGACCACTT
CTGCGCTCGGCCCTTCCGGCTGGCTGGTTTATTGCTGATAAATCTGGAGCCGGTGAGCGTGGGTCTCGCG
GTATCATTGCAGCACTGGGGCCAGATGGTAAGCCCTCCCGTATCGTAGTTATCTACACGACGGGGAGTCA
GGCAACTATGGATGAACGAAATAGACAGATCGCTGAGATAGGTGCCTCACTGATTAAGCATTGGTAACTG
TCAGACCAAGTTTACTCATATATACTTTAGATTGATTTAAAACTTCATTTTTAATTTAAAAGGATCTAGG
TGAAGATCCTTTTTGATAATCTCATGACCAAAATCCCTTAACGTGAGTTTTCGTTCCACTGAGCGTCAGA
CCCCGTAGAAAAGATCAAAGGATCTTCTTGAGATCCTTTTTTTCTGCGCGTAATCTGCTGCTTGCAAACA
AAAAAACCACCGCTACCAGCGGTGGTTTGTTTGCCGGATCAAGAGCTACCAACTCTTTTTCCGAAGGTAA
CTGGCTTCAGCAGAGCGCAGATACCAAATACTGTTCTTCTAGTGTAGCCGTAGTTAGGCCACCACTTCAA
GAACTCTGTAGCACCGCCTACATACCTCGCTCTGCTAATCCTGTTACCAGTGGCTGCTGCCAGTGGCGAT
AAGTCGTGTCTTACCGGGTTGGACTCAAGACGATAGTTACCGGATAAGGCGCAGCGGTCGGGCTGAACGG
GGGGTTCGTGCACACAGCCCAGCTTGGAGCGAACGACCTACACCGAACTGAGATACCTACAGCGTGAGCT
ATGAGAAAGCGCCACGCTTCCCGAAGGGAGAAAGGCGGACAGGTATCCGGTAAGCGGCAGGGTCGGAACA
GGAGAGCGCACGAGGGAGCTTCCAGGGGGAAACGCCTGGTATCTTTATAGTCCTGTCGGGTTTCGCCACC
TCTGACTTGAGCGTCGATTTTTGTGATGCTCGTCAGGGGGGCGGAGCCTATGGAAAAACGCCAGCAACGC
GGCCTTTTTACGGTTCCTGGCCTTTTGCTGGCCTTTTGCTCACATGTTCTTTCCTGCGTTATCCCCTGAT
TCTGTGGATAACCGTATTACCGCCTTTGAGTGAGCTGATACCGCTCGCCGCAGCCGAACGACCGAGCGCA
GCGAGTCAGTGAGCGAGGAAGCGGAAGAGCGCCCAATACGCAAACCGCCTCTCCCCGCGCGTTGGCCGAT
TCATTAATGCAGCTGGCACGACAGGTTTCCCGACTGGAAAGCGGGCAGTGAGCGCAACGCAATTAATGTG
AGTTAGCTCACTCATTAGGCACCCCAGGCTTTACACTTTATGCTTCCGGCTCGTATGTTGTGTGGAATTG
TGAGCGGATAACAATTTCACACAGGAAACAGCTATGACCATGATTACGCCAAGCGCGCAATTAACCCTCA
CTAAAGGGAACAAAAGCTGGAGCTGCAAGCTTAATGTAGTCTTATGCAATACTCTTGTAGTCTTGCAACA
TGGTAACGATGAGTTAGCAACATGCCTTACAAGGAGAGAAAAAGCACCGTGCATGCCGATTGGTGGAAGT
AAGGTGGTACGATCGTGCCTTATTAGGAAGGCAACAGACGGGTCTGACATGGATTGGACGAACCACTGAA
TTGCCGCATTGCAGAGATATTGTATTTAAGTGCCTAGCTCGATACATAAACGGGTCTCTCTGGTTAGACC
AGATCTGAGCCTGGGAGCTCTCTGGCTAACTAGGGAACCCACTGCTTAAGCCTCAATAAAGCTTGCCTTG
AGTGCTTCAAGTAGTGTGTGCCCGTCTGTTGTGTGACTCTGGTAACTAGAGATCCCTCAGACCCTTTTAG
TCAGTGTGGAAAATCTCTAGCAGTGGCGCCCGAACAGGGACTTGAAAGCGAAAGGGAAACCAGAGGAGCT
CTCTCGACGCAGGACTCGGCTTGCTGAAGCGCGCACGGCAAGAGGCGAGGGGCGGCGACTGGTGAGTACG
CCAAAAATTTTGACTAGCGGAGGCTAGAAGGAGAGAGATGGGTGCGAGAGCGTCAGTATTAAGCGGGGGA
GAATTAGATCGCGATGGGAAAAAATTCGGTTAAGGCCAGGGGGAAAGAAAAAATATAAATTAAAACATAT
AGTATGGGCAAGCAGGGAGCTAGAACGATTCGCAGTTAATCCTGGCCTGTTAGAAACATCAGAAGGCTGT
AGACAAATACTGGGACAGCTACAACCATCCCTTCAGACAGGATCAGAAGAACTTAGATCATTATATAATA
CAGTAGCAACCCTCTATTGTGTGCATCAAAGGATAGAGATAAAAGACACCAAGGAAGCTTTAGACAAGAT
AGAGGAAGAGCAAAACAAAAGTAAGACCACCGCACAGCAAGCGGCCGCTGATCTTCAGACCTGGAGGAGG
AGATATGAGGGACAATTGGAGAAGTGAATTATATAAATATAAAGTAGTAAAAATTGAACCATTAGGAGTA
GCACCCACCAAGGCAAAGAGAAGAGTGGTGCAGAGAGAAAAAAGAGCAGTGGGAATAGGAGCTTTGTTCC
TTGGGTTCTTGGGAGCAGCAGGAAGCACTATGGGCGCAGCGTCAATGACGCTGACGGTACAGGCCAGACA
ATTATTGTCTGGTATAGTGCAGCAGCAGAACAATTTGCTGAGGGCTATTGAGGCGCAACAGCATCTGTTG
CAACTCACAGTCTGGGGCATCAAGCAGCTCCAGGCAAGAATCCTGGCTGTGGAAAGATACCTAAAGGATC
AACAGCTCCTGGGGATTTGGGGTTGCTCTGGAAAACTCATTTGCACCACTGCTGTGCCTTGGAATGCTAG
TTGGAGTAATAAATCTCTGGAACAGATTTGGAATCACACGACCTGGATGGAGTGGGACAGAGAAATTAAC
AATTACACAAGCTTAATACACTCCTTAATTGAAGAATCGCAAAACCAGCAAGAAAAGAATGAACAAGAAT
TATTGGAATTAGATAAATGGGCAAGTTTGTGGAATTGGTTTAACATAACAAATTGGCTGTGGTATATAAA
ATTATTCATAATGATAGTAGGAGGCTTGGTAGGTTTAAGAATAGTTTTTGCTGTACTTTCTATAGTGAAT
AGAGTTAGGCAGGGATATTCACCATTATCGTTTCAGACCCACCTCCCAACCCCGAGGGGACCCAGAGAGG
GCCTATTTCCCATGATTCCTTCATATTTGCATATACGATACAAGGCTGTTAGAGAGATAATTAGAATTAA
TTTGACTGTAAACACAAAGATATTAGTACAAAATACGTGACGTAGAAAGTAATAATTTCTTGGGTAGTTT
GCAGTTTTAAAATTATGTTTTAAAATGGACTATCATATGCTTACCGTAACTTGAAAGTATTTCGATTTCT
TGGCTTTATATATCTTGTGGAAAGGACGAAACACCGAGCCTGACGGGCGAGTTCAAGTTTTAGAGCTAGA
AATAGCAAGTTAAAATAAGGCTAGTCCGTTATCAACTTGAAAAAGTGGCACCGAGTCGGTGCTTTTTTAA
GCTTGGCGTAACTAGATCTTGAGACAAATGGCAGTATTCATCCACAATTTTAAAAGAAAAGGGGGGATTG
GGGGGTACAGTGCAGGGGAAAGAATAGTAGACATAATAGCAACAGACATACAAACTAAAGAATTACAAAA
ACAAATTACAAAAATTCAAAATTTTCGGGTTTATTACAGGGACAGCAGAGATCCACTTTGGCGCCGGCTC
GAGGGGG
Features (pLannotate 1.2.2; 29 found; start..end, strand, type, name):
     14..80      +  CDS            small t antigen (fragment): SV40 (simian virus 40) small t antigen
    106..317     +  promoter       EF-1α core promoter: core promoter for human elongation factor EF-1α
    318..1256    +  intron         EF-1α intron A: intron upstream of the start codon of human EF-1α
   1278..1877    +  CDS            PuroR (fragment): puromycin N-acetyltransferase; pac from Streptomyces; confers resistance to puromycin
   1893..2481    +  misc_feature   WPRE: woodchuck hepatitis virus posttranscriptional regulatory element
   2532..2551    +  misc_feature   cPPT/CTS (fragment): central polypurine tract and central termination sequence of HIV-1
   2553..2786    +  LTR            3' LTR (ΔU3): self-inactivating 3' long terminal repeat (LTR) from HIV-1
   2864..2985    +  polyA_signal   SV40 poly(A) signal: SV40 polyadenylation signal
   3025..3160    +  rep_origin     SV40 ori: SV40 origin of replication
   3181..3199    -  promoter       T7 promoter: promoter for bacteriophage T7 RNA polymerase
   3207..3362    +  CDS            lacZα (fragment): LacZα fragment of β-galactosidase; lacZ fragment
   3367..3795    +  rep_origin     f1 ori (sequence partly withheld): f1 bacteriophage origin of replication; arrow indicates direction of (+) strand synthesis
   3848..3952    +  promoter       AmpR promoter: bla
   3953..4813    +  CDS            AmpR: β-lactamase; bla; confers resistance to ampicillin, carbenicillin, and related antibiotics
   4984..5572    +  rep_origin     ori: high-copy-number ColE1/pMB1/pBR322/pUC origin of replication
   5755..5847    +  CDS            lacI (fragment): lac repressor; lacI; The lac repressor binds to the lac operator to inhibit transcription in E. coli. This inhibition can be relieved by adding lactose or isopropyl-β-D-thiogalactopyranoside (IPTG).
   5860..5881    +  protein_bind   CAP binding site: CAP binding activates transcription in the presence of cAMP. E. coli catabolite activator protein
   5896..5926    +  promoter       lac promoter: promoter for the E. coli lac operon
   5934..5950    +  protein_bind   lac operator: The lac repressor binds to the lac operator to inhibit transcription in E. coli. This inhibition can be relieved by adding lactose or isopropyl-β-D-thiogalactopyranoside (IPTG). lac repressor encoded by lacI
   5995..6013    +  promoter       T3 promoter: promoter for bacteriophage T3 RNA polymerase
   6041..6267    +  promoter       RSV promoter: Rous sarcoma virus enhancer/promoter
   6268..6448    +  LTR            5' LTR (truncated): truncated 5' long terminal repeat (LTR) from HIV-1
   6495..6620    +  misc_feature   HIV-1 Ψ: packaging signal of human immunodeficiency virus type 1
   6604..6967    +  CDS            HIV-1 gag (fragment): gag protein from human immunodeficiency virus 1; gag
   7113..7346    +  misc_feature   RRE: The Rev response element (RRE) of HIV-1 allows for Rev-dependent mRNA export from the nucleus to the cytoplasm.
   7723..7749    +  CDS            Rev (fragment): human immunodeficiency virus 1 (HIV-1) Rev protein; rev; enhances nuclear export of unspliced and incompletely spliced viral mRNAs
   7753..7993    +  promoter       U6 promoter: RNA polymerase III promoter for human U6 snRNA
   8023..8098    +  misc_RNA       gRNA scaffold: guide RNA scaffold for the Streptococcus pyogenes CRISPR/Cas9 system
   8154..8271    +  misc_feature   cPPT/CTS: central polypurine tract and central termination sequence of HIV-1
