[The description below was written by a language model from this plasmid's Addgene catalogue record and pLannotate feature annotations shown in this document.]
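Description:
CKM gRNA (BRDN0001487098) is a third-generation lentiviral guide RNA plasmid built on the lentiGuide-Puro backbone and designed to target the human CKM gene (muscle creatine kinase) for CRISPR-Cas9 editing. In bacteria it is maintained through a high-copy ColE1/pUC-type origin and selected with ampicillin via the β-lactamase gene. The backbone also carries an f1 origin, an SV40 origin and poly(A) signal, and remnants of a lac/T7/T3 cloning region.

The lentiviral transfer cassette begins with an RSV promoter fused to a truncated HIV-1 5' LTR, which makes genomic RNA production Tat-independent. This is followed by the Ψ packaging signal with a partial gag sequence and the Rev response element for Rev-dependent nuclear export. The cassette ends in a ΔU3 self-inactivating 3' LTR. Between the LTRs, a human U6 RNA polymerase III promoter drives the CKM-specific spacer joined to the Streptococcus pyogenes gRNA scaffold. A cPPT/CTS element downstream aids nuclear import of the viral genome. A separate EF-1α core promoter with its intron A expresses puromycin N-acetyltransferase, allowing selection of transduced mammalian cells, and a WPRE enhances transcript expression.

The plasmid does not encode Cas9, so it must be paired with a separate Cas9 vector such as lentiCas9-Blast or used in cells that already express Cas9. The guide was designed against the CKM reference transcript. It is an individual clone corresponding to a human kinome gRNA library, produced in connection with work on optimizing sgRNA design for on-target activity and reduced off-target effects. Its typical use is knockout of CKM in human cells after lentiviral delivery.
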