Addgene plasmid #78031: CKM gRNA (BRDN0001487098)
Purpose: 3rd generation lentiviral gRNA plasmid targeting human CKM
Depositing lab: John Doench & David Root. Depositing organization: Broad Institute. Publication: Optimized sgRNA design to maximize activity and minimize off-target effects of CRISPR-Cas9. Doench JG, Fusi N, Sullender M, Hegde M, Vaimberg EW, Donovan KF, Smith I, Tothova Z, Wilen C, Orchard R, Virgin HW, Listgarten J, Root DE. Nat Biotechnol. 2016 Jan 18. doi: 10.1038/nbt.3437. PubMed 26780180.
Backbone
  Vector backbone: lentiGuide-Puro
  Backbone manufacturer: Zhang Lab (Addgene plasmid # 52963)
  Vector type: Mammalian Expression, Lentiviral, CRISPR
  Selectable markers: Puromycin
Growth in bacteria
  Bacterial resistance: Ampicillin, 100 μg/mL
  Growth temperature: 37°C
  Growth strain: DH5alpha
  Copy number: High Copy
Gene/Insert
  Gene/Insert name: CKM (alt names: CKM; NM_001824.4)
  gRNA/shRNA sequence: AGCCTGACGGGCGAGTTCAA
  Species: H. sapiens (human)
  Entrez Gene: CKM (a.k.a. CKMM, CPK-M, M-CK)
  Promoter: hU6
  Cloning method: Unknown
  Sequencing primers: 5′ U6-F; 3′ pS2-R
Terms and licenses: Academic/Nonprofit Terms; Industry Terms: Not Available to Industry
Depositor comments: The gRNA was designed to target the following Genbank reference sequence(s): NM_001824.4. Note that this plasmid does NOT contain Cas9. It should be used in conjunction with lentiCas9-Blast (Addgene #52962) or otherwise with cell lines already expressing Cas9. Browse the full kinome gRNA library at http://www.addgene.org/pooled-library/broadgpp-human-kinome/ or visit http://www.broadinstitute.org/rnai/public/ for detailed protocols and information.
How to cite: CKM gRNA (BRDN0001487098) was a gift from John Doench & David Root (Addgene plasmid # 78031 ; http://n2t.net/addgene:78031 ; RRID:Addgene_78031)
