>Addgene plasmid #78031 | CKM gRNA (BRDN0001487098) | depositor partial sequence | sequence record 145490 | Target Sequence
AGCCTGACGGGCGAGTTCAA
