>Addgene plasmid #78031 | CKM gRNA (BRDN0001487098) | addgene partial sequence | sequence record 188863 | hU6-F
CGTAGAAAGTAATAATTTCTTGGGTAGTTTGCAGCTTTTAAAATTATGTTTTAAAATGGACTATCATATG
CTTACCGTAACTTGAAAGTATTTCGATTTCTTGGCTTTATATATCTTGTGGAAAGGACGAAACACCGAGC
CTGACGGGCGAGTTCAAGTTTTAGAGCTAGAAATAGCAAGTTAAAATAAGGCTAGTCCGTTATCAACTTG
AAAAAGTGGCACCGAGTCGGTGCTTTTTTAAGCTTGGCGTAACTAGATCTTGAGACAAATGGCAGTATTC
ATCCACAATTTTAAAAGAAAAGGGGGGATTGGGGGGTACAGTGCAGGGGAAAGAATAGTAGACATAATAG
CAACAGACATACAAACTAAAGAATTACAAAAACAAATTACAAAAATTCAAAATTTTCGGGTTTATTACAG
GGACAGCAGAGATCCACTTTGGCGCCGGCTCGAGGGGGCCCGGGTGCAAAGATGGATAAAGTTTTAAACA
GAGAGGAATCTTTGCAGCTAATGGACCTTCTAGGTCTTGAAAGGAGTGGGAATTGGCTCCGGTGCCCGTC
AGTGGGCAGA
